Addgene plasmid #237020: NanoBRET Assay Vector, XIAP-HaloTag
Purpose: Express XIAP-HT Fusion Protein in Mammalian Cells under a CMV promoter
Depositing lab: Promega Corporation.
Backbone
  Vector backbone: pFC221K HaloTag(R) CMV-Blast BiBRET Vector
  Vector type: Mammalian Expression
  Selectable markers: Blasticidin
Growth in bacteria
  Bacterial resistance: Kanamycin, 50 μg/mL
  Growth temperature: 37°C
  Growth strain: DH5alpha
  Copy number: High Copy
Gene/Insert
  Gene/Insert name: XIAP
  Species: H. sapiens (human)
  Mutation: None
  Entrez Gene: XIAP (a.k.a. API3, BIRC4, IAP-3, ILP1, MIHA, XLP2, hIAP-3, hIAP3)
  Promoter: CMV
  Tag / fusion protein: HaloTag (R) (C terminal on backbone)
  Cloning method: Other
Terms and licenses: Academic/Nonprofit Terms; Industry Terms
How to cite: NanoBRET Assay Vector, XIAP-HaloTag was a gift from Promega Corporation (Addgene plasmid # 237020)
