[The description below was written by a language model from this plasmid's Addgene catalogue record and pLannotate feature annotations shown in this document.]
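Description:
NanoBRET Assay Vector, XIAP-HaloTag is a 6,645-bp mammalian expression plasmid built on the pFC221K HaloTag CMV-Blast BiBRET backbone. It expresses unmutated human XIAP (also known as BIRC4 or API3) fused at its C terminus to HaloTag. It replicates in E. coli from a high-copy ColE1/pUC-type origin and is selected with kanamycin through a neo/nptII gene driven by the bacterial EM7 promoter. For selection in mammalian cells, a separate cassette on the opposite strand places the blasticidin S deaminase gene (BSD) under the SV40 enhancer/early promoter, followed by a synthetic polyadenylation signal.

The expression unit begins with the CMV immediate-early enhancer and promoter. A chimeric β-globin/immunoglobulin intron follows, an element generally included to improve transcript processing and expression. A T7 promoter sits just upstream of the coding region and could support in vitro transcription. The XIAP open reading frame is followed by a TEV protease recognition site and then the HaloTag sequence, so the tag could in principle be cleaved from the fusion. An SV40 poly(A) signal lies just past the end of the fusion, across the plasmid origin, but it is annotated on the opposite strand, as is a second SV40 poly(A) signal upstream of the CMV enhancer. A single loxP site lies upstream of the EM7 promoter; the record does not explain its role.

HaloTag is a modified dehalogenase that binds chloroalkane ligands covalently. In NanoBRET assays, a fluorescently labelled HaloTag fusion usually acts as the energy acceptor for a NanoLuc-tagged partner. The construct is therefore suited to studying XIAP protein interactions in live mammalian cells, although the record names no partner protein. XIAP itself is a caspase inhibitor and E3 ubiquitin ligase.
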