Features (pLannotate 1.2.2; 19 found; start..end, strand, type, name):
     61..182     -  polyA_signal   SV40 poly(A) signal: SV40 polyadenylation signal
    205..273     -  CDS            large T antigen (fragment): large T antigen from SV40 (simian virus 40)
    297..330     +  protein_bind   loxP: Cre-mediated recombination occurs in the 8-bp core sequence (GCATACAT). Cre recombinase
    340..387     +  promoter       EM7 promoter: synthetic bacterial promoter&nbsp
    419..1210    +  CDS            neo: KKA2_KLEPN - Also known as kan, nptII. Experimental evidence at protein level: Swiss-Prot protein existence level 1. Resistance to kanamycin, neomycin, paromomycin, ribostamycin, butirosin and gentamicin B. From Klebsiella pneumoniae.
   1371..1959    -  rep_origin     ori: high-copy-number ColE1/pMB1/pBR322/pUC origin of replication
   2085..2133    -  polyA_signal   poly(A) signal: synthetic polyadenylation signal
   2157..2555    -  CDS            BSD: blasticidin S deaminase; Aspergillus terreus BSD; confers resistance to blasticidin
   2586..2943    -  promoter       SV40 promoter: SV40 enhancer and early promoter
   3022..3103    -  polyA_signal   SV40 poly(A) signal: SV40 polyadenylation signal
   3126..3209    -  CDS            large T antigen (fragment): large T antigen from SV40 (simian virus 40)
   3274..3639    +  enhancer       CMV enhancer: human cytomegalovirus immediate early enhancer
   3641..3840    +  promoter       CMV promoter: human cytomegalovirus (CMV) immediate early promoter
   3979..4111    +  intron         chimeric intron: chimera between introns from human β-globin and immunoglobulin heavy chain genes
   4155..4173    +  promoter       T7 promoter: promoter for bacteriophage T7 RNA polymerase
   4187..5677    +  CDS            XIAP: XIAP_HUMAN - Also known as API3, BIRC4, IAP3. Experimental evidence at protein level: Swiss-Prot protein existence level 1. Multi-functional protein which regulates not only caspases and apoptosis, but also modulates inflammatory signaling and immunity, copper homeostasis, mitogenic kinase signaling, cell proliferation, as well as cell invasion and metastasis. Acts as a direct caspase inhibitor. Directly bind to the active site pocket of CASP3 and CASP7 and obstructs substrate entry. Inactivates CASP9 by keeping it in a monomeric, inactive state. Acts as an E3 ubiquitin-protein ligase regulati
   5699..5719    +  CDS            TEV site: tobacco etch virus (TEV) protease recognition and cleavage site
   5735..6618    +  CDS            HaloTag® (fragment): modified bacterial dehalogenase that forms covalent bonds with chloroalkane derivatives
   6629..12      +  misc_feature   MCS (fragment) (across the origin): pUC18/19 multiple cloning site
>Addgene plasmid #237020 | NanoBRET Assay Vector, XIAP-HaloTag | depositor full sequence | sequence record 470738 | NanoBRET Assay Vector, XIAP-HaloTag sequence 6645 bps
GGCATGCAAGCTGATTTGGCTGCTGCCACCGCTGAGCAAGGCCGCTTCGAGCAGACATGATAAGATACAT
TGATGAGTTTGGACAAACCACAACTAGAATGCAGTGAAAAAAATGCTTTATTTGTGAAATTTGTGATGCT
ATTGCTTTATTTGTAACCATTATAAGCTGCAATAAACAAGTTAACAACAACAATTGCATTCATTTTATGT
TTCAGGTTCAGGGGGAGATGTGGGAGGTTTTTTTAAGCAAGTAAAACCTCTACAAATGTGGTAAAATCTT
AATTAAGAATTCTAATATAACTTCGTATAGCATACATTATACGAAGTTATGGATCCACTGTTGACAATTA
ATCATCGGCATAGTATATCGGCATAGTATAATACGACAAGGTGAGGAACTAAACCCAGGAGGCAGATCAT
GATTGAACAAGATGGATTGCACGCAGGTTCTCCGGCCGCTTGGGTGGAGAGGCTATTCGGCTATGACTGG
GCACAACAGACAATCGGCTGCTCTGATGCCGCCGTGTTCCGGCTGTCAGCGCAGGGGCGCCCGGTTCTTT
TTGTCAAGACCGACCTGTCCGGTGCCCTGAATGAACTGCAGGACGAGGCAGCGCGGCTATCGTGGCTGGC
CACGACGGGCGTTCCTTGCGCAGCTGTGCTCGACGTTGTCACTGAAGCGGGAAGGGACTGGCTGCTATTG
GGCGAAGTGCCGGGGCAGGATCTCCTGTCATCTCACCTTGCTCCTGCCGAGAAAGTATCCATCATGGCTG
ATGCAATGCGGCGGCTGCATACGCTTGATCCGGCTACCTGCCCATTCGACCACCAAGCGAAACATCGCAT
CGAGCGAGCACGTACTCGGATGGAAGCCGGTCTTGTCGATCAGGATGATCTGGACGAAGAGCATCAGGGG
CTCGCGCCAGCCGAACTGTTCGCCAGGCTCAAGGCGCGCATGCCCGACGGCGAGGATCTCGTCGTGACCC
ATGGCGATGCCTGCTTGCCGAATATCATGGTGGAAAATGGCCGCTTTTCTGGATTCATCGACTGTGGCCG
GCTGGGTGTGGCGGACCGCTATCAGGACATAGCGTTGGCTACCCGTGATATTGCTGAAGAGCTTGGCGGC
GAATGGGCTGACCGCTTCCTCGTGCTTTACGGTATCGCCGCTCCCGATTCGCAGCGCATCGCCTTCTATC
GCCTTCTTGACGAGTTCTTCTGATTCGAAATGACCGACCAAGCGACGCCCAACCGGTATCAGCTCACTCA
AAGGCGGTAATACGGTTATCCACAGAATCAGGGGATAACGCAGGAAAGAACATGTGAGCAAAAGGCCAGC
AAAAGGCCAGGAACCGTAAAAAGGCCGCGTTGCTGGCGTTTTTCCATAGGCTCCGCCCCCCTGACGAGCA
TCACAAAAATCGACGCTCAAGTCAGAGGTGGCGAAACCCGACAGGACTATAAAGATACCAGGCGTTTCCC
CCTGGAAGCTCCCTCGTGCGCTCTCCTGTTCCGACCCTGCCGCTTACCGGATACCTGTCCGCCTTTCTCC
CTTCGGGAAGCGTGGCGCTTTCTCATAGCTCACGCTGTAGGTATCTCAGTTCGGTGTAGGTCGTTCGCTC
CAAGCTGGGCTGTGTGCACGAACCCCCCGTTCAGCCCGACCGCTGCGCCTTATCCGGTAACTATCGTCTT
GAGTCCAACCCGGTAAGACACGACTTATCGCCACTGGCAGCAGCCACTGGTAACAGGATTAGCAGAGCGA
GGTATGTAGGCGGTGCTACAGAGTTCTTGAAGTGGTGGCCTAACTACGGCTACACTAGAAGGACAGTATT
TGGTATCTGCGCTCTGCTGAAGCCAGTTACCTTCGGAAAAAGAGTTGGTAGCTCTTGATCCGGCAAACAA
ACCACCGCTGGTAGCGGTGGTTTTTTTGTTTGCAAGCAGCAGATTACGCGCAGAAAAAAAGGATTTCAAG
AAGATCCTTTGATCTTTTCTACGGGGTCTGACGCTCAGTGGAACGAAAACTCACGTTAAGGGATTTTGGT
CATGAGATTATCAAAAAGGATCTTCACCTAGATCCTTTTATAGTCCGGAATCGTCACACAAAAAACCAAC
ACACAGATGTAATGAAAATAAAGATATTTTATTGCGGCCATCGTGATGGCTAGAGTTTAGCCCTCCCACA
CATAACCAGAGGGCAGCAATTCACGAATCCCAACTGCCGTCGGCTGTCCATCACTGTCCTTCACTATGGC
TTTGATCCCAGGATGCAGATCGAGAAGCACCTGTCGGCACCGTCCGCAGGGGCTCAAGATGCCCCTGTTC
TCATTTCCGATCGCGACGATACAAGTCAGGTTGCCAGCTGCCGCAGCAGCAGCAGTGCCCAGCACCACGA
GTTCTGCACAAGGTCCCCCAGTAAAATGATATACATTGACACCAGTGAAGATGCGGCCGTCGCTAGAGAG
AGCTGCGCTGGCGACGCTGTAGTCTTCAGAGATGGGGATGCTGTTGATTGTAGCCGTTGCTCTTTCAATG
AGGGTGGATTCTTCTTGAGACAAAGGCTTGGCCATGGTGGCGCTAGTGTCAGAAGAATCGAGCTTTTTGC
AAAAGCCTAGGCCTCCAAAAAAGCCTCCTCACTACTTCTGGAATAGCTCAGAGGCCGAGGCGGCCTCGGC
CTCTGCATAAATAAAAAAAATTAGTCAGCCATGGGGCGGAGAATGGGCGGAACTGGGCGGAGTTAGGGGC
GGGATGGGCGGAGTTAGGGGCGGGACTATGGTTGCTGACTAATTGAGATGCATGCTTTGCATACTTCTGC
CTGCTGGGGAGCCTGGGGACTTTCCACACCTGGTTGCTGACTAATTGAGATGCATGCTTTGCATACTTCT
GCCTGCTGGGGAGCCTGGGGACTTTCCACACCCTAACTGACACACATTCCACAGCTGGTTCTTTCCGCCT
CAGAAGGTACCTAACCAAGTTCCTCTTTCAGAGGTTATTTCAGGCCATGGTGCTGCGCAAGACGCGTTAA
TTAAGACGTCGGCAGTGAAAAAAATGCTTTATTTGTGAAATTTGTGATGCTATTGCTTTATTTGTAACCA
TTATAAGCTGCAATAAACAAGTTAACAACAACAATTGCATTCATTTTATGTTTCAGGTTCAGGGGGAGGT
GTGGGAGGTTTTTTAAAGCAAGTAAAACCTCTACAAATGTGGTATGGCTGATTATGATCCGCGGCCGCAA
TACGTCGACGTTATCAGCTGACTTCGTACGAGAGCCTAGGATTATGGCGCGCCACTAGTTATTAATAGTA
ATCAATTACGGGGTCATTAGTTCATAGCCCATATATGGAGTTCCGCGTTACATAACTTACGGTAAATGGC
CCGCCTGGCTGACCGCCCAACGACCCCCGCCCATTGACGTCAATAATGACGTATGTTCCCATAGTAACGC
CAATAGGGACTTTCCATTGACGTCAATGGGTGGAGTATTTACGGTAAACTGCCCACTTGGCAGTACATCA
AGTGTATCATATGCCAAGTCCGCCCCCTATTGACGTCAATGACGGTAAATGGCCCGCCTGGCATTATGCC
CAGTACATGACCTTACGGGACTTTCCTACTTGGCAGTACATCTACGTATTAGTCATCGCTATTACCATGG
TGATGCGGTTTTGGCAGTACACCAATGGGCGTGGATAGCGGTTTGACTCACGGGGATTTCCAAGTCTCCA
CCCCATTGACGTCAATGGGAGTTTGTTTTGGCACCAAAATCAACGGGACTTTCCAAAATGTCGTAATAAC
CCCGCCCCGTTGACGCAAATGGGCGGTAGGCGTGTACGGTGGGAGGTCTATATAAGCAGAGCTGGTTTAG
TGAACCGTCAGATCACTAGAAGCTTTATTGCGGTAGTTTATCACAGTTAAATTGCTAACGCAGTCAGTGC
TTCTGACACAACAGTCTCGAACTTAAGCTGCAGAAGTTGGTCGTGAGGCACTGGGCAGGTAAGTATCAAG
GTTACAAGACAGGTTTAAGGAGACCAATAGAAACTGGGCTTGTCGAGACAGAGAAGACTCTTGCGTTTCT
GATAGGCACCTATTGGTCTTACTGACATCCACTTTGCCTTTCTCTCCACAGGTGTCCACTCCCAGTTCAA
TTACAGCTCTTAAGGCTAGAGTATTAATACGACTCACTATAGGGCTAGCGATCGCCATGACTTTTAACAG
TTTTGAAGGATCTAAAACTTGTGTACCTGCAGACATCAATAAGGAAGAAGAATTTGTAGAAGAGTTTAAT
AGATTAAAAACTTTTGCTAATTTTCCAAGTGGTAGTCCTGTTTCAGCATCAACACTGGCACGAGCAGGGT
TTCTTTATACTGGTGAAGGAGATACCGTGCGGTGCTTTAGTTGTCATGCAGCTGTAGATAGATGGCAATA
TGGAGACTCAGCAGTTGGAAGACACAGGAAAGTATCCCCAAATTGCAGATTTATCAACGGCTTTTATCTT
GAAAATAGTGCCACGCAGTCTACAAATTCTGGTATCCAGAATGGTCAGTACAAAGTTGAAAACTATCTGG
GAAGCAGAGATCATTTTGCCTTAGACAGGCCATCTGAGACACATGCAGACTATCTTTTGAGAACTGGGCA
GGTTGTAGATATATCAGACACCATATACCCGAGGAACCCTGCCATGTATAGTGAAGAAGCTAGATTAAAG
TCCTTTCAGAACTGGCCAGACTATGCTCACCTAACCCCAAGAGAGTTAGCAAGTGCTGGACTCTACTACA
CAGGTATTGGTGACCAAGTGCAGTGCTTTTGTTGTGGTGGAAAACTGAAAAATTGGGAACCTTGTGATCG
TGCCTGGTCAGAACACAGGCGACACTTTCCTAATTGCTTCTTTGTTTTGGGCCGGAATCTTAATATTCGA
AGTGAATCTGATGCTGTGAGTTCTGATAGGAATTTCCCAAATTCAACAAATCTTCCAAGAAATCCATCCA
TGGCAGATTATGAAGCACGGATCTTTACTTTTGGGACATGGATATACTCAGTTAACAAGGAGCAGCTTGC
AAGAGCTGGATTTTATGCTTTAGGTGAAGGTGATAAAGTAAAGTGCTTTCACTGTGGAGGAGGGCTAACT
GATTGGAAGCCCAGTGAAGACCCTTGGGAACAACATGCTAAATGGTATCCAGGGTGCAAATATCTGTTAG
AACAGAAGGGACAAGAATATATAAACAATATTCATTTAACTCATTCACTTGAGGAGTGTCTGGTAAGAAC
TACTGAGAAAACACCATCACTAACTAGAAGAATTGATGATACCATCTTCCAAAATCCTATGGTACAAGAA
GCTATACGAATGGGGTTCAGTTTCAAGGACATTAAGAAAATAATGGAGGAAAAAATTCAGATATCTGGGA
GCAACTATAAATCACTTGAGGTTCTGGTTGCAGATCTAGTGAATGCTCAGAAAGACAGTATGCAAGATGA
GTCAAGTCAGACTTCATTACAGAAAGAGATTAGTACTGAAGAGCAGCTAAGGCGCCTGCAAGAGGAGAAG
CTTTGCAAAATCTGTATGGATAGAAATATTGCTATCGTTTTTGTTCCTTGTGGACATCTAGTCACTTGTA
AACAATGTGCTGAAGCAGTTGACAAGTGTCCCATGTGCTACACAGTCATTACTTTCAAGCAAAAAATTTT
TATGTCTGTTTCTCTCGAGCCAACCACTGAGGATCTGTACTTTCAGAGCGATAACGATGGATCCGAAATC
GGTACTGGCTTTCCATTCGACCCCCATTATGTGGAAGTCCTGGGCGAGCGCATGCACTACGTCGATGTTG
GTCCGCGCGATGGCACCCCTGTGCTGTTCCTGCACGGTAACCCGACCTCCTCCTACGTGTGGCGCAACAT
CATCCCGCATGTTGCACCGACCCATCGCTGCATTGCTCCAGACCTGATCGGTATGGGCAAATCCGACAAA
CCAGACCTGGGTTATTTCTTCGACGACCACGTCCGCTTCATGGATGCCTTCATCGAAGCCCTGGGTCTGG
AAGAGGTCGTCCTGGTCATTCACGACTGGGGCTCCGCTCTGGGTTTCCACTGGGCCAAGCGCAATCCAGA
GCGCGTCAAAGGTATTGCATTTATGGAGTTCATCCGCCCTATCCCGACCTGGGACGAATGGCCAGAATTT
GCCCGCGAGACCTTCCAGGCCTTCCGCACCACCGACGTCGGCCGCAAGCTGATCATCGATCAGAACGTTT
TTATCGAGGGTACGCTGCCGATGGGTGTCGTCCGCCCGCTGACTGAAGTCGAGATGGACCATTACCGCGA
GCCGTTCCTGAATCCTGTTGACCGCGAGCCACTGTGGCGCTTCCCAAACGAGCTGCCAATCGCCGGTGAG
CCAGCGAACATCGTCGCGCTGGTCGAAGAATACATGGACTGGCTGCACCAGTCCCCTGTCCCGAAGCTGC
TGTTCTGGGGCACCCCAGGCGTTCTGATCCCACCGGCCGAAGCCGCTCGCCTGGCCAAAAGCCTGCCTAA
CTGCAAGGCTGTGGACATCGGCCCGGGTCTGAATCTGCTGCAAGAAGACAACCCGGACCTGATCGGCAGC
GAGATCGCGCGCTGGCTGTCTACTCTGGAGATTTCCGGTTAATAGAATTCTAGAGTCGACCTGCA
